Addgene plasmid #213555: pLv-EF1a-Parkin(N273K)-A92mKO2
Purpose: Lentiviral vector for stable expression of N273K Parkin, internally tagged with mKO2
Depositing lab: Steven Altschuler & Lani Wu. Depositing organization: University of California, San Francisco (UCSF). Publication: A PINK1 input threshold arises from positive feedback in the PINK1/Parkin mitophagy decision circuit. Waters CS, Angenent SB, Altschuler SJ, Wu LF. Cell Rep. 2023 Oct 31;42(10):113260. doi: 10.1016/j.celrep.2023.113260. Epub 2023 Oct 17. PubMed 37851575.
Backbone
  Vector backbone: Addgene #85132
  Backbone size w/o insert (bp): 7438
  Vector type: Mammalian Expression, Lentiviral
Growth in bacteria
  Bacterial resistance: Ampicillin, 100 μg/mL
  Growth temperature: 30°C
  Growth strain: NEB Stable
  Copy number: High Copy
Gene/Insert
  Gene/Insert name: Parkin (alt name: PARK2)
  Species: H. sapiens (human)
  Insert size (bp): 2091
  Mutation: N273K mutation in Parkin
  Entrez Gene: PRKN (a.k.a. AR-JP, LPRS2, PARK2, PDJ)
  Promoter: EF1a
  Cloning method: Restriction Enzyme; 5′ cloning site MluI (not destroyed); 3′ cloning site NsiI (not destroyed)
  Sequencing primers: 5′ EF-1a Forward; 3′ WPRE-R
Resource information
  A portion of this plasmid was derived from a plasmid made by: mKO2 from Addgene #83841. Parkin from Addgene #23956.
Terms and licenses: Academic/Nonprofit Terms; Industry Terms: Not Available to Industry
Depositor comments: Parkin Internally tagged with mKO2 following Alanine 92.
How to cite: pLv-EF1a-Parkin(N273K)-A92mKO2 was a gift from Steven Altschuler & Lani Wu (Addgene plasmid # 213555 ; http://n2t.net/addgene:213555 ; RRID:Addgene_213555)
