[The description below was written by a language model from this plasmid's Addgene catalogue record and pLannotate feature annotations shown in this document.]
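Description:
pLv-EF1a-Parkin(N273K)-A92mKO2 is an HIV-1-derived lentiviral transfer vector for stable expression in mammalian cells of human Parkin (PRKN/PARK2) carrying the N273K substitution and an internal orange fluorescent tag. It is maintained in E. coli through a high-copy ColE1/pUC-type origin and an ampicillin resistance gene (β-lactamase under its own promoter). Residual lac promoter, operator and lacI fragments in the backbone are cloning-vector remnants. No mammalian drug-selection marker appears in the record or the feature table, so transduced cells would presumably be identified by mKO2 fluorescence.

The viral portion contains two annotated HIV-1 LTR elements, each preceded by nef-derived sequence. Between them lie the Ψ packaging signal with an adjoining gag fragment, the Rev response element for Rev-dependent nuclear export of the genomic RNA, and the cPPT/CTS, which aids nuclear import of the reverse-transcribed genome. Downstream, the human EF-1α core promoter with its intron A drives the insert, and a WPRE after the coding sequence enhances transcript stability and expression.

The Parkin open reading frame is split by mKO2, which is inserted after alanine 92 rather than fused at either terminus. The annotation tool labels the two flanking Parkin segments as fragments of the Drosophila homologue, which is a homology-based call, since the catalogue entry lists the insert as human. The insert was cloned between MluI and NsiI sites, both retained. The construct was deposited with a study of the PINK1/Parkin mitophagy decision circuit. The record does not state the functional effect of the N273K mutation.
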