Features (pLannotate 1.2.2; 23 found; start..end, strand, type, name):
     21..232     +  promoter       EF-1α core promoter: core promoter for human elongation factor EF-1α
    233..1171    +  intron         EF-1α intron A: intron upstream of the start codon of human EF-1α
   1192..1413    +  CDS            park (fragment): PRKN_DROME - Also known as parkin From Drosophila melanogaster (Fruit fly).
   1486..2136    +  CDS            mKO2: mKO2 is a basic (constitutively fluorescent) orange fluorescent protein published in 2008, derived from Verrillofungia concinna. It has moderate acid sensitivity.
   2311..3264    +  CDS            park (fragment): PRKN_DROME - Also known as parkin From Drosophila melanogaster (Fruit fly).
   3298..3886    +  misc_feature   WPRE: woodchuck hepatitis virus posttranscriptional regulatory element
   3903..4421    +  CDS            nef (fragment): NEF_HV1BR - Experimental evidence at protein level: Swiss-Prot protein existence level 1. Extracellular Nef protein targets CD4(+) T-lymphocytes for apoptosis by interacting with CXCR4 surface receptors (PubMed:14990729). From Human immunodeficiency virus type 1 group M subtype B (isolate BRU/LAI) (HIV-1).
   4469..4726    +  LTR            5' LTR (truncated): truncated 5' long terminal repeat (LTR) from HIV-1
   4878..4894    -  protein_bind   lac operator: The lac repressor binds to the lac operator to inhibit transcription in E. coli. This inhibition can be relieved by adding lactose or isopropyl-β-D-thiogalactopyranoside (IPTG). lac repressor encoded by lacI
   4902..4932    -  promoter       lac promoter: promoter for the E. coli lac operon
   4947..4968    -  protein_bind   CAP binding site: CAP binding activates transcription in the presence of cAMP. E. coli catabolite activator protein
   4981..5073    -  CDS            lacI (fragment): lac repressor; lacI; The lac repressor binds to the lac operator to inhibit transcription in E. coli. This inhibition can be relieved by adding lactose or isopropyl-β-D-thiogalactopyranoside (IPTG).
   5256..5844    -  rep_origin     ori: high-copy-number ColE1/pMB1/pBR322/pUC origin of replication
   6015..6875    -  CDS            AmpR: β-lactamase; bla; confers resistance to ampicillin, carbenicillin, and related antibiotics
   6876..6980    -  promoter       AmpR promoter: bla
   7028..7162    +  polyA_signal   SV40 poly(A) signal: SV40 polyadenylation signal
   7329..7658    +  CDS            nef (fragment): NEF_HV1BR - Experimental evidence at protein level: Swiss-Prot protein existence level 1. Extracellular Nef protein targets CD4(+) T-lymphocytes for apoptosis by interacting with CXCR4 surface receptors (PubMed:14990729). From Human immunodeficiency virus type 1 group M subtype B (isolate BRU/LAI) (HIV-1).
   7706..7963    +  LTR            5' LTR (truncated): truncated 5' long terminal repeat (LTR) from HIV-1
   8010..8135    +  misc_feature   HIV-1 Ψ: packaging signal of human immunodeficiency virus type 1
   8119..8457    +  CDS            HIV-1 gag (fragment): gag protein from human immunodeficiency virus 1; gag
   8632..8865    +  misc_feature   RRE: The Rev response element (RRE) of HIV-1 allows for Rev-dependent mRNA export from the nucleus to the cytoplasm.
   9242..9342    +  CDS            Rev (fragment): human immunodeficiency virus 1 (HIV-1) Rev protein; rev; enhances nuclear export of unspliced and incompletely spliced viral mRNAs
   9357..9472    +  misc_feature   cPPT/CTS: central polypurine tract and central termination sequence of HIV-1 (lacking the first T)
>Addgene plasmid #213555 | pLv-EF1a-Parkin(N273K)-A92mKO2 | addgene full sequence | sequence record 420144 | Addgene NGS Result
CACTCGAGGTGCCCGTCAGTGGGCAGAGCGCACATCGCCCACAGTCCCCGAGAAGTTGGGGGGAGGGGTC
GGCAATTGAACCGGTGCCTAGAGAAGGTGGCGCGGGGTAAACTGGGAAAGTGATGTCGTGTACTGGCTCC
GCCTTTTTCCCGAGGGTGGGGGAGAACCGTATATAAGTGCAGTAGTCGCCGTGAACGTTCTTTTTCGCAA
CGGGTTTGCCGCCAGAACACAGGTAAGTGCCGTGTGTGGTTCCCGCGGGCCTGGCCTCTTTACGGGTTAT
GGCCCTTGCGTGCCTTGAATTACTTCCACCTGGCTGCAGTACGTGATTCTTGATCCCGAGCTTCGGGTTG
GAAGTGGGTGGGAGAGTTCGAGGCCTTGCGCTTAAGGAGCCCCTTCGCCTCGTGCTTGAGTTGAGGCCTG
GCCTGGGCGCTGGGGCCGCCGCGTGCGAATCTGGTGGCACCTTCGCGCCTGTCTCGCTGCTTTCGATAAG
TCTCTAGCCATTTAAAATTTTTGATGACCTGCTGCGACGCTTTTTTTCTGGCAAGATAGTCTTGTAAATG
CGGGCCAAGATCTGCACACTGGTATTTCGGTTTTTGGGGCCGCGGGCGGCGACGGGGCCCGTGCGTCCCA
GCGCACATGTTCGGCGAGGCGGGGCCTGCGAGCGCGGCCACCGAGAATCGGACGGGGGTAGTCTCAAGCT
GGCCGGCCTGCTCTGGTGCCTGGCCTCGCGCCGCCGTGTATCGCCCCGCCCTGGGCGGCAAGGCTGGCCC
GGTCGGCACCAGTTGCGTGAGCGGAAAGATGGCCGCTTCCCGGCCCTGCTGCAGGGAGCTCAAAATGGAG
GACGCGGCGCTCGGGAGAGCGGGCGGGTGAGTCACCCACACAAAGGAAAAGGGCCTTTCCGTCCTCAGCC
GTCGCTTCATGTGACTCCACGGAGTACCGGGCGCCGTCCAGGCACCTCGATTAGTTCTCGAGCTTTTGGA
GTACGTCGTCTTTAGGTTGGGGGGAGGGGTTTTATGCGATGGAGTTTCCCCACACTGAGTGGGTGGAGAC
TGAAGTTAGGCCAGCTTGGCACTTGATGTAATTCTCCTTGGAATTTGCCCTTTTTGAGTTTGGATCTTGG
TTCATTCTCAAGCCTCAGACAGTGGTTCAAAGTTTTTTTCTTCCATTTCAGGTGTCGTGAGGACGCGTGC
CACCATGATAGTGTTTGTCAGGTTCAACTCCAGCCATGGTTTCCCAGTGGAGGTCGATTCTGACACCAGC
ATCTTCCAGCTCAAGGAGGTGGTTGCTAAGCGACAGGGGGTTCCGGCTGACCAGTTGCGTGTGATTTTCG
CAGGGAAGGAGCTGAGGAATGACTGGACTGTGCAGAATTGTGACCTGGATCAGCAGAGCATTGTTCACAT
TGTGCAGAGACCGTGGAGAAAAGGTCAAGAAATGAATGCAACTGGAGGCGACGACCCCAGAAACGCGGCG
GGTGCTGGTTCTGGCGTGAGCGTGATCAAGCCCGAGATGAAGATGAGGTACTACATGGACGGCTCCGTCA
ATGGGCATGAGTTCACAATCGAGGGTGAGGGCACAGGCAGACCTTACGAGGGACATCAGGAGATGACACT
GCGCGTCACAATGGCCGAGGGCGGGCCAATGCCTTTCGCCTTCGACCTGGTGTCCCACGTGTTCTGTTAC
GGCCACAGAGTTTTTACCAAGTACCCAGAAGAGATCCCAGACTATTTCAAGCAGGCCTTTCCTGAGGGCC
TGTCCTGGGAGAGGTCCCTGGAGTTCGAGGACGGCGGCTCCGCCTCCGTGAGCGCCCACATCAGCCTGAG
GGGCAACACCTTCTACCACAAGTCCAAGTTCACCGGCGTGAACTTCCCCGCCGACGGCCCCATCATGCAG
AACCAGAGCGTGGACTGGGAGCCCTCCACCGAGAAGATCACCGCCAGCGACGGCGTGCTGAAGGGCGACG
TGACCATGTACCTGAAGCTGGAGGGCGGCGGCAACCACAAGTGCCAGATGAAGACCACCTACAAGGCCGC
CAAGGAGATCCTGGAGATGCCCGGCGACCACTACATCGGCCACAGGCTGGTGAGGAAGACCGAGGGCAAC
ATCACCGAGCAGGTGGAGGACGCCGTGGCCCACTCAGCAGGATCAGGAGGTGGAGGCTGTGAGCGGGAGC
CCCAGAGCTTGACTCGGGTGGACCTCAGCAGCTCAGTCCTCCCAGGAGACTCTGTGGGGCTGGCTGTCAT
TCTGCACACTGACAGCAGGAAGGACTCACCACCAGCTGGAAGTCCAGCAGGTAGATCAATCTACAACAGC
TTTTATGTGTATTGCAAAGGCCCCTGTCAAAGAGTGCAGCCGGGAAAACTCAGGGTACAGTGCAGCACCT
GCAGGCAGGCAACGCTCACCTTGACCCAGGGTCCATCTTGCTGGGATGATGTTTTAATTCCAAACCGGAT
GAGTGGTGAATGCCAATCCCCACACTGCCCTGGGACTAGTGCAGAATTTTTCTTTAAATGTGGAGCACAC
CCCACCTCTGACAAGGAAACATCAGTAGCTTTGCACCTGATCGCAACAAATAGTCGGAACATCACTTGCA
TTACGTGCACAGACGTCAGGAGCCCCGTCCTGGTTTTCCAGTGCAACTCCCGCCACGTGATTTGCTTAGA
CTGTTTCCACTTATACTGTGTGACAAGACTCAAAGATCGGCAGTTTGTCCACGACCCTCAGCTTGGCTAC
TCCCTGCCTTGTGTGGCTGGCTGTCCCAACTCCTTGATTAAAGAGCTCCATCACTTCAGGATTCTGGGAG
AAGAGCAGTACAACCGGTACCAGCAGTATGGTGCAGAGGAGTGTGTCCTGCAGATGGGGGGCGTGTTATG
CCCCCGCCCTGGCTGTGGAGCGGGGCTGCTGCCGGAGCCTGACCAGAGGAAAGTCACCTGCGAAGGGGGC
AATGGCCTGGGCTGTGGGTTTGCCTTCTGCCGGGAATGTAAAGAAGCGTACCATGAAGGGGAGTGCAGTG
CCGTATTTGAAGCCTCAGGAACAACTACTCAGGCCTACAGAGTCGATGAAAGAGCCGCCGAGCAGGCTCG
TTGGGAAGCAGCCTCCAAAGAAACCATCAAGAAAACCACCAAGCCCTGTCCCCGCTGCCATGTACCAGTG
GAAAAAAATGGAGGCTGCATGCACATGAAGTGTCCGCAGCCCCAGTGCAGGCTCGAGTGGTGCTGGAACT
GTGGCTGCGAGTGGAACCGCGTCTGCATGGGGGACCACTGGTTCGACGTGTAAGATCCAATGCATCGCGT
CTGGAACAATCAACCTCTGGATTACAAAATTTGTGAAAGATTGACTGGTATTCTTAACTATGTTGCTCCT
TTTACGCTATGTGGATACGCTGCTTTAATGCCTTTGTATCATGCTATTGCTTCCCGTATGGCTTTCATTT
TCTCCTCCTTGTATAAATCCTGGTTGCTGTCTCTTTATGAGGAGTTGTGGCCCGTTGTCAGGCAACGTGG
CGTGGTGTGCACTGTGTTTGCTGACGCAACCCCCACTGGTTGGGGCATTGCCACCACCTGTCAGCTCCTT
TCCGGGACTTTCGCTTTCCCCCTCCCTATTGCCACGGCGGAACTCATCGCCGCCTGCCTTGCCCGCTGCT
GGACAGGGGCTCGGCTGTTGGGCACTGACAATTCCGTGGTGTTGTCGGGGAAGCTGACGTCCTTTCCATG
GCTGCTCGCCTGTGTTGCCACCTGGATTCTGCGCGGGACGTCCTTCTGCTACGTCCCTTCGGCCCTCAAT
CCAGCGGACCTTCCTTCCCGCGGCCTGCTGCCGGCTCTGCGGCCTCTTCCGCGTCTTCGCCTTCGCCCTC
AGACGAGTCGGATCTCCCTTTGGGCCGCCTCCCCGCCTGGAATTAATTCTGCAGTCGAGACCTAGAAAAA
CATGGAGCAATCACAAGTAGCAATACAGCAGCTACCAATGCTGATTGTGCCTGGCTAGAAGCACAAGAGG
AGGAGGAGGTGGGTTTTCCAGTCACACCTCAGGTACCTTTAAGACCAATGACTTACAAGGCAGCTGTAGA
TCTTAGCCACTTTTTAAAAGAAAAGAGGGGACTGGAAGGGCTAATTCACTCCCAACGAAGACAAGATATC
CTTGATCTGTGGATCTACCACACACAAGGCTACTTCCCTGATTAGCAGAACTACACACCAGGGCCAGGGG
TCAGATATCCACTGACCTTTGGATGGTGCTACAAGCTAGTACCAGTTGAGCCAGATAAGGTAGAAGAGGC
CAATAAAGGAGAGAACACCAGCTTGTTACACCCTGTGAGCCTGCATGGGATGGATGACCCGGAGAGAGAA
GTGTTAGAGTGGAGGTTTGACAGCCGCCTAGCATTTCATCACGTGGCCCGAGAGCTGCATCCGGAGTACT
TCAAGAACTGCTGATATCGAGCTTGCTACAAGGGACTTTCCGCTGGGGACTTTCCAGGGAGGCGTGGCCT
GGGCGGGACTGGGGAGTGGCGAGCCCTCAGATCCTGCATATAAGCAGCTGCTTTTTGCCTGTACTGGGTC
TCTCTGGTTAGACCAGATCTGAGCCTGGGAGCTCTCTGGCTAACTAGGGAACCCACTGCTTAAGCCTCAA
TAAAGCTTGCCTTGAGTGCTTCAAGTAGTGTGTGCCCGTCTGTTGTGTGACTCTGGTAACTAGAGATCCC
TCAGACCCTTTTAGTCAGTGTGGAAAATCTCTAGCAGTAGTAGTTCATGTCATCTTATTATTCAGTATTT
ATAACTTGCAAAGAAATGAATATCAGAGAGTGAGAGGCCTTGACATTGCTAGCGTTTACCGTCGACCTCT
AGCTAGAGCTTGGCGTAATCATGGTCATAGCTGTTTCCTGTGTGAAATTGTTATCCGCTCACAATTCCAC
ACAACATACGAGCCGGAAGCATAAAGTGTAAAGCCTGGGGTGCCTAATGAGTGAGCTAACTCACATTAAT
TGCGTTGCGCTCACTGCCCGCTTTCCAGTCGGGAAACCTGTCGTGCCAGCTGCATTAATGAATCGGCCAA
CGCGCGGGGAGAGGCGGTTTGCGTATTGGGCGCTCTTCCGCTTCCTCGCTCACTGACTCGCTGCGCTCGG
TCGTTCGGCTGCGGCGAGCGGTATCAGCTCACTCAAAGGCGGTAATACGGTTATCCACAGAATCAGGGGA
TAACGCAGGAAAGAACATGTGAGCAAAAGGCCAGCAAAAGGCCAGGAACCGTAAAAAGGCCGCGTTGCTG
GCGTTTTTCCATAGGCTCCGCCCCCCTGACGAGCATCACAAAAATCGACGCTCAAGTCAGAGGTGGCGAA
ACCCGACAGGACTATAAAGATACCAGGCGTTTCCCCCTGGAAGCTCCCTCGTGCGCTCTCCTGTTCCGAC
CCTGCCGCTTACCGGATACCTGTCCGCCTTTCTCCCTTCGGGAAGCGTGGCGCTTTCTCATAGCTCACGC
TGTAGGTATCTCAGTTCGGTGTAGGTCGTTCGCTCCAAGCTGGGCTGTGTGCACGAACCCCCCGTTCAGC
CCGACCGCTGCGCCTTATCCGGTAACTATCGTCTTGAGTCCAACCCGGTAAGACACGACTTATCGCCACT
GGCAGCAGCCACTGGTAACAGGATTAGCAGAGCGAGGTATGTAGGCGGTGCTACAGAGTTCTTGAAGTGG
TGGCCTAACTACGGCTACACTAGAAGAACAGTATTTGGTATCTGCGCTCTGCTGAAGCCAGTTACCTTCG
GAAAAAGAGTTGGTAGCTCTTGATCCGGCAAACAAACCACCGCTGGTAGCGGTGGTTTTTTTGTTTGCAA
GCAGCAGATTACGCGCAGAAAAAAAGGATCTCAAGAAGATCCTTTGATCTTTTCTACGGGGTCTGACGCT
CAGTGGAACGAAAACTCACGTTAAGGGATTTTGGTCATGAGATTATCAAAAAGGATCTTCACCTAGATCC
TTTTAAATTAAAAATGAAGTTTTAAATCAATCTAAAGTATATATGAGTAAACTTGGTCTGACAGTTACCA
ATGCTTAATCAGTGAGGCACCTATCTCAGCGATCTGTCTATTTCGTTCATCCATAGTTGCCTGACTCCCC
GTCGTGTAGATAACTACGATACGGGAGGGCTTACCATCTGGCCCCAGTGCTGCAATGATACCGCGAGACC
CACGCTCACCGGCTCCAGATTTATCAGCAATAAACCAGCCAGCCGGAAGGGCCGAGCGCAGAAGTGGTCC
TGCAACTTTATCCGCCTCCATCCAGTCTATTAATTGTTGCCGGGAAGCTAGAGTAAGTAGTTCGCCAGTT
AATAGTTTGCGCAACGTTGTTGCCATTGCTACAGGCATCGTGGTGTCACGCTCGTCGTTTGGTATGGCTT
CATTCAGCTCCGGTTCCCAACGATCAAGGCGAGTTACATGATCCCCCATGTTGTGCAAAAAAGCGGTTAG
CTCCTTCGGTCCTCCGATCGTTGTCAGAAGTAAGTTGGCCGCAGTGTTATCACTCATGGTTATGGCAGCA
CTGCATAATTCTCTTACTGTCATGCCATCCGTAAGATGCTTTTCTGTGACTGGTGAGTACTCAACCAAGT
CATTCTGAGAATAGTGTATGCGGCGACCGAGTTGCTCTTGCCCGGCGTCAATACGGGATAATACCGCGCC
ACATAGCAGAACTTTAAAAGTGCTCATCATTGGAAAACGTTCTTCGGGGCGAAAACTCTCAAGGATCTTA
CCGCTGTTGAGATCCAGTTCGATGTAACCCACTCGTGCACCCAACTGATCTTCAGCATCTTTTACTTTCA
CCAGCGTTTCTGGGTGAGCAAAAACAGGAAGGCAAAATGCCGCAAAAAAGGGAATAAGGGCGACACGGAA
ATGTTGAATACTCATACTCTTCCTTTTTCAATATTATTGAAGCATTTATCAGGGTTATTGTCTCATGAGC
GGATACATATTTGAATGTATTTAGAAAAATAAACAAATAGGGGTTCCGCGCACATTTCCCCGAAAAGTGC
CACCTGACGTCGACGGATCGGGAGATCAACTTGTTTATTGCAGCTTATAATGGTTACAAATAAAGCAATA
GCATCACAAATTTCACAAATAAAGCATTTTTTTCACTGCATTCTAGTTGTGGTTTGTCCAAACTCATCAA
TGTATCTTATCATGTCTGGATCAACTGGATAACTCAAGCTAACCAAAATCATCCCAAACTTCCCACCCCA
TACCCTATTACCACTGCCAATTACCTGTGGTTTCATTTACTCTAAACCTGTGATTCCTCTGAATTATTTT
CATTTTAAAGAAATTGTATTTGTTAAATATGTACTACAAACTTAGTAGTTGGAAGGGCTAATTCACTCCC
AAAGAAGACAAGATATCCTTGATCTGTGGATCTACCACACACAAGGCTACTTCCCTGATTAGCAGAACTA
CACACCAGGGCCAGGGGTCAGATATCCACTGACCTTTGGATGGTGCTACAAGCTAGTACCAGTTGAGCCA
GATAAGGTAGAAGAGGCCAATAAAGGAGAGAACACCAGCTTGTTACACCCTGTGAGCCTGCATGGGATGG
ATGACCCGGAGAGAGAAGTGTTAGAGTGGAGGTTTGACAGCCGCCTAGCATTTCATCACGTGGCCCGAGA
GCTGCATCCGGAGTACTTCAAGAACTGCTGATATCGAGCTTGCTACAAGGGACTTTCCGCTGGGGACTTT
CCAGGGAGGCGTGGCCTGGGCGGGACTGGGGAGTGGCGAGCCCTCAGATCCTGCATATAAGCAGCTGCTT
TTTGCCTGTACTGGGTCTCTCTGGTTAGACCAGATCTGAGCCTGGGAGCTCTCTGGCTAACTAGGGAACC
CACTGCTTAAGCCTCAATAAAGCTTGCCTTGAGTGCTTCAAGTAGTGTGTGCCCGTCTGTTGTGTGACTC
TGGTAACTAGAGATCCCTCAGACCCTTTTAGTCAGTGTGGAAAATCTCTAGCAGTGGCGCCCGAACAGGG
ACTTGAAAGCGAAAGGGAAACCAGAGGAGCTCTCTCGACGCAGGACTCGGCTTGCTGAAGCGCGCACGGC
AAGAGGCGAGGGGCGGCGACTGGTGAGTACGCCAAAAATTTTGACTAGCGGAGGCTAGAAGGAGAGAGAT
GGGTGCGAGAGCGTCAGTATTAAGCGGGGGAGAATTAGATCGCGATGGGAAAAAATTCGGTTAAGGCCAG
GGGGAAAGAAAAAATATAAATTAAAACATATAGTATGGGCAAGCAGGGAGCTAGAACGATTCGCAGTTAA
TCCTGGCCTGTTAGAAACATCAGAAGGCTGTAGACAAATACTGGGACAGCTACAACCATCCCTTCAGACA
GGATCAGAAGAACTTAGATCATTATATAATACAGTAGCAACCCTCTATTGTGTGCATCAAAGGATAGAGA
TAAAAGACACCAAGGAAGCTTTAGACAAGATAGAGGAAGAGCAAAACAAAAGTAAGACCACCGCACAGCA
AGCGGCCGGCCGCTGATCTTCAGACCTGGAGGAGGAGATATGAGGGACAATTGGAGAAGTGAATTATATA
AATATAAAGTAGTAAAAATTGAACCATTAGGAGTAGCACCCACCAAGGCAAAGAGAAGAGTGGTGCAGAG
AGAAAAAAGAGCAGTGGGAATAGGAGCTTTGTTCCTTGGGTTCTTGGGAGCAGCAGGAAGCACTATGGGC
GCAGCGTCAATGACGCTGACGGTACAGGCCAGACAATTATTGTCTGGTATAGTGCAGCAGCAGAACAATT
TGCTGAGGGCTATTGAGGCGCAACAGCATCTGTTGCAACTCACAGTCTGGGGCATCAAGCAGCTCCAGGC
AAGAATCCTGGCTGTGGAAAGATACCTAAAGGATCAACAGCTCCTGGGGATTTGGGGTTGCTCTGGAAAA
CTCATTTGCACCACTGCTGTGCCTTGGAATGCTAGTTGGAGTAATAAATCTCTGGAACAGATTTGGAATC
ACACGACCTGGATGGAGTGGGACAGAGAAATTAACAATTACACAAGCTTAATACACTCCTTAATTGAAGA
ATCGCAAAACCAGCAAGAAAAGAATGAACAAGAATTATTGGAATTAGATAAATGGGCAAGTTTGTGGAAT
TGGTTTAACATAACAAATTGGCTGTGGTATATAAAATTATTCATAATGATAGTAGGAGGCTTGGTAGGTT
TAAGAATAGTTTTTGCTGTACTTTCTATAGTGAATAGAGTTAGGCAGGGATATTCACCATTATCGTTTCA
GACCCACCTCCCAACCCCGAGGGGACCCGACAGGCCCGAAGGAATAGAAGAAGAAGGTGGAGAGAGAGAC
AGAGACAGATCCATTCGATTAGTGAACGGATCTCGACGGTATCGCCTTTAAAAGAAAAGGGGGGATTGGG
GGGTACAGTGCAGGGGAAAGAATAGTAGACATAATAGCAACAGACATACAAACTAAAGAATTACAAAAAC
AAATTACAAAAATTCAAAATTTTCGGGTTTATTACAGGGACAGCAGAGATCCAGTTTATCGATGAGGCCC
TTTCGTCTT
